>Addgene plasmid #237133 | NanoBRET Assay Acceptor Vector, E6 | addgene full sequence | sequence record 476788 | Addgene NGS Result
GGCATGCAAGCTGATTTGGCTGCTGCCACCGCTGAGCAAGGCCGCTTCGAGCAGACATGATAAGATACAT
TGATGAGTTTGGACAAACCACAACTAGAATGCAGTGAAAAAAATGCTTTATTTGTGAAATTTGTGATGCT
ATTGCTTTATTTGTAACCATTATAAGCTGCAATAAACAAGTTAACAACAACAATTGCATTCATTTTATGT
TTCAGGTTCAGGGGGAGATGTGGGAGGTTTTTTTAAGCAAGTAAAACCTCTACAAATGTGGTAAAATCTT
AATTAAGAATTCTAATATAACTTCGTATAGCATACATTATACGAAGTTATGGATCCACTGTTGACAATTA
ATCATCGGCATAGTATATCGGCATAGTATAATACGACAAGGTGAGGAACTAAACCCAGGAGGCAGATCAT
GATTGAACAAGATGGATTGCACGCAGGTTCTCCGGCCGCTTGGGTGGAGAGGCTATTCGGCTATGACTGG
GCACAACAGACAATCGGCTGCTCTGATGCCGCCGTGTTCCGGCTGTCAGCGCAGGGGCGCCCGGTTCTTT
TTGTCAAGACCGACCTGTCCGGTGCCCTGAATGAACTGCAGGACGAGGCAGCGCGGCTATCGTGGCTGGC
CACGACGGGCGTTCCTTGCGCAGCTGTGCTCGACGTTGTCACTGAAGCGGGAAGGGACTGGCTGCTATTG
GGCGAAGTGCCGGGGCAGGATCTCCTGTCATCTCACCTTGCTCCTGCCGAGAAAGTATCCATCATGGCTG
ATGCAATGCGGCGGCTGCATACGCTTGATCCGGCTACCTGCCCATTCGACCACCAAGCGAAACATCGCAT
CGAGCGAGCACGTACTCGGATGGAAGCCGGTCTTGTCGATCAGGATGATCTGGACGAAGAGCATCAGGGG
CTCGCGCCAGCCGAACTGTTCGCCAGGCTCAAGGCGCGCATGCCCGACGGCGAGGATCTCGTCGTGACCC
ATGGCGATGCCTGCTTGCCGAATATCATGGTGGAAAATGGCCGCTTTTCTGGATTCATCGACTGTGGCCG
GCTGGGTGTGGCGGACCGCTATCAGGACATAGCGTTGGCTACCCGTGATATTGCTGAAGAGCTTGGCGGC
GAATGGGCTGACCGCTTCCTCGTGCTTTACGGTATCGCCGCTCCCGATTCGCAGCGCATCGCCTTCTATC
GCCTTCTTGACGAGTTCTTCTGATTCGAAATGACCGACCAAGCGACGCCCAACCGGTATCAGCTCACTCA
AAGGCGGTAATACGGTTATCCACAGAATCAGGGGATAACGCAGGAAAGAACATGTGAGCAAAAGGCCAGC
AAAAGGCCAGGAACCGTAAAAAGGCCGCGTTGCTGGCGTTTTTCCATAGGCTCCGCCCCCCTGACGAGCA
TCACAAAAATCGACGCTCAAGTCAGAGGTGGCGAAACCCGACAGGACTATAAAGATACCAGGCGTTTCCC
CCTGGAAGCTCCCTCGTGCGCTCTCCTGTTCCGACCCTGCCGCTTACCGGATACCTGTCCGCCTTTCTCC
CTTCGGGAAGCGTGGCGCTTTCTCATAGCTCACGCTGTAGGTATCTCAGTTCGGTGTAGGTCGTTCGCTC
CAAGCTGGGCTGTGTGCACGAACCCCCCGTTCAGCCCGACCGCTGCGCCTTATCCGGTAACTATCGTCTT
GAGTCCAACCCGGTAAGACACGACTTATCGCCACTGGCAGCAGCCACTGGTAACAGGATTAGCAGAGCGA
GGTATGTAGGCGGTGCTACAGAGTTCTTGAAGTGGTGGCCTAACTACGGCTACACTAGAAGGACAGTATT
TGGTATCTGCGCTCTGCTGAAGCCAGTTACCTTCGGAAAAAGAGTTGGTAGCTCTTGATCCGGCAAACAA
ACCACCGCTGGTAGCGGTGGTTTTTTTGTTTGCAAGCAGCAGATTACGCGCAGAAAAAAAGGATTTCAAG
AAGATCCTTTGATCTTTTCTACGGGGTCTGACGCTCAGTGGAACGAAAACTCACGTTAAGGGATTTTGGT
CATGAGATTATCAAAAAGGATCTTCACCTAGATCCTTTTATAGTCCGGAATCGTCACACAAAAAACCAAC
ACACAGATGTAATGAAAATAAAGATATTTTATTGCGGCCATCGTGATGGCTAGAGTTTAGCCCTCCCACA
CATAACCAGAGGGCAGCAATTCACGAATCCCAACTGCCGTCGGCTGTCCATCACTGTCCTTCACTATGGC
TTTGATCCCAGGATGCAGATCGAGAAGCACCTGTCGGCACCGTCCGCAGGGGCTCAAGATGCCCCTGTTC
TCATTTCCGATCGCGACGATACAAGTCAGGTTGCCAGCTGCCGCAGCAGCAGCAGTGCCCAGCACCACGA
GTTCTGCACAAGGTCCCCCAGTAAAATGATATACATTGACACCAGTGAAGATGCGGCCGTCGCTAGAGAG
AGCTGCGCTGGCGACGCTGTAGTCTTCAGAGATGGGGATGCTGTTGATTGTAGCCGTTGCTCTTTCAATG
AGGGTGGATTCTTCTTGAGACAAAGGCTTGGCCATGGTGGCGCTAGTGTCAGAAGAATCGAGCTTTTTGC
AAAAGCCTAGGCCTCCAAAAAAGCCTCCTCACTACTTCTGGAATAGCTCAGAGGCCGAGGCGGCCTCGGC
CTCTGCATAAATAAAAAAAATTAGTCAGCCATGGGGCGGAGAATGGGCGGAACTGGGCGGAGTTAGGGGC
GGGATGGGCGGAGTTAGGGGCGGGACTATGGTTGCTGACTAATTGAGATGCATGCTTTGCATACTTCTGC
CTGCTGGGGAGCCTGGGGACTTTCCACACCTGGTTGCTGACTAATTGAGATGCATGCTTTGCATACTTCT
GCCTGCTGGGGAGCCTGGGGACTTTCCACACCCTAACTGACACACATTCCACAGCTGGTTCTTTCCGCCT
CAGAAGGTACCTAACCAAGTTCCTCTTTCAGAGGTTATTTCAGGCCATGGTGCTGCGCAAGACGCGTTAA
TTAAGACGTCGGCAGTGAAAAAAATGCTTTATTTGTGAAATTTGTGATGCTATTGCTTTATTTGTAACCA
TTATAAGCTGCAATAAACAAGTTAACAACAACAATTGCATTCATTTTATGTTTCAGGTTCAGGGGGAGGT
GTGGGAGGTTTTTTAAAGCAAGTAAAACCTCTACAAATGTGGTATGGCTGATTATGATCCGCGGCCGCAA
TACGTCGACGTTATCAGCTGACTTCGTACGAGAGCCTAGGATTATGGCGCGCCACTAGTTATTAATAGTA
ATCAATTACGGGGTCATTAGTTCATAGCCCATATATGGAGTTCCGCGTTACATAACTTACGGTAAATGGC
CCGCCTGGCTGACCGCCCAACGACCCCCGCCCATTGACGTCAATAATGACGTATGTTCCCATAGTAACGC
CAATAGGGACTTTCCATTGACGTCAATGGGTGGAGTATTTACGGTAAACTGCCCACTTGGCAGTACATCA
AGTGTATCATATGCCAAGTCCGCCCCCTATTGACGTCAATGACGGTAAATGGCCCGCCTGGCATTATGCC
CAGTACATGACCTTACGGGACTTTCCTACTTGGCAGTACATCTACGTATTAGTCATCGCTATTACCATGG
TGATGCGGTTTTGGCAGTACACCAATGGGCGTGGATAGCGGTTTGACTCACGGGGATTTCCAAGTCTCCA
CCCCATTGACGTCAATGGGAGTTTGTTTTGGCACCAAAATCAACGGGACTTTCCAAAATGTCGTAATAAC
CCCGCCCCGTTGACGCAAATGGGCGGTAGGCGTGTACGGTGGGAGGTCTATATAAGCAGAGCTGGTTTAG
TGAACCGTCAGATCACTAGAAGCTTTATTGCGGTAGTTTATCACAGTTAAATTGCTAACGCAGTCAGTGC
TTCTGACACAACAGTCTCGAACTTAAGCTGCAGAAGTTGGTCGTGAGGCACTGGGCAGGTAAGTATCAAG
GTTACAAGACAGGTTTAAGGAGACCAATAGAAACTGGGCTTGTCGAGACAGAGAAGACTCTTGCGTTTCT
GATAGGCACCTATTGGTCTTACTGACATCCACTTTGCCTTTCTCTCCACAGGTGTCCACTCCCAGTTCAA
TTACAGCTCTTAAGGCTAGAGTATTAATACGACTCACTATAGGGCTAGCGATCGCCATGCACCAAAAGAG
AACTGCAATGTTTCAGGACCCACAGGAGCGACCCAGAAAGTTACCACAGTTATGCACAGAGCTGCAAACA
ACTATACATGATATAATATTAGAATGTGTGTACTGCAAGCAACAGTTACTGCGACGTGAGGTATATGACT
TTGCTTTTCGGGATTTATGTATAGTATATAGAGATGGGAATCCATATGCTGTATGTGATAAATGTTTAAA
GTTTTATTCTAAAATTAGTGAGTATAGACATTATTGTTATAGTGTGTATGGAACAACATTAGAACAGCAA
TACAACAAACCGTTGTGTGATTTGTTAATTAGGTGTATTAACTGTCAAAAGCCACTGTGTCCTGAAGAAA
AGCAAAGACATCTGGACAAAAAGCAAAGATTCCATAATATAAGGGGTCGGTGGACCGGTCGATGTATGTC
TTGTTGCAGATCATCAAGAACACGTAGAGAAACCCAGCTGGTTTCTCTCGAGCCAACCACTGAGGATCTG
TACTTTCAGAGCGATAACGATGGATCCGAAATCGGTACTGGCTTTCCATTCGACCCCCATTATGTGGAAG
TCCTGGGCGAGCGCATGCACTACGTCGATGTTGGTCCGCGCGATGGCACCCCTGTGCTGTTCCTGCACGG
TAACCCGACCTCCTCCTACGTGTGGCGCAACATCATCCCGCATGTTGCACCGACCCATCGCTGCATTGCT
CCAGACCTGATCGGTATGGGCAAATCCGACAAACCAGACCTGGGTTATTTCTTCGACGACCACGTCCGCT
TCATGGATGCCTTCATCGAAGCCCTGGGTCTGGAAGAGGTCGTCCTGGTCATTCACGACTGGGGCTCCGC
TCTGGGTTTCCACTGGGCCAAGCGCAATCCAGAGCGCGTCAAAGGTATTGCATTTATGGAGTTCATCCGC
CCTATCCCGACCTGGGACGAATGGCCAGAATTTGCCCGCGAGACCTTCCAGGCCTTCCGCACCACCGACG
TCGGCCGCAAGCTGATCATCGATCAGAACGTTTTTATCGAGGGTACGCTGCCGATGGGTGTCGTCCGCCC
GCTGACTGAAGTCGAGATGGACCATTACCGCGAGCCGTTCCTGAATCCTGTTGACCGCGAGCCACTGTGG
CGCTTCCCAAACGAGCTGCCAATCGCCGGTGAGCCAGCGAACATCGTCGCGCTGGTCGAAGAATACATGG
ACTGGCTGCACCAGTCCCCTGTCCCGAAGCTGCTGTTCTGGGGCACCCCAGGCGTTCTGATCCCACCGGC
CGAAGCCGCTCGCCTGGCCAAAAGCCTGCCTAACTGCAAGGCTGTGGACATCGGCCCGGGTCTGAATCTG
CTGCAAGAAGACAACCCGGACCTGATCGGCAGCGAGATCGCGCGCTGGCTGTCTACTCTGGAGATTTCCG
GTTAATAGAATTCTAGAGTCGACCTGCA
Features (pLannotate 1.2.2; 19 found; start..end, strand, type, name):
     61..182     -  polyA_signal   SV40 poly(A) signal: SV40 polyadenylation signal
    205..273     -  CDS            large T antigen (fragment): large T antigen from SV40 (simian virus 40)
    297..330     +  protein_bind   loxP: Cre-mediated recombination occurs in the 8-bp core sequence (GCATACAT). Cre recombinase
    340..387     +  promoter       EM7 promoter: synthetic bacterial promoter&nbsp
    419..1210    +  CDS            neo: KKA2_KLEPN - Also known as kan, nptII. Experimental evidence at protein level: Swiss-Prot protein existence level 1. Resistance to kanamycin, neomycin, paromomycin, ribostamycin, butirosin and gentamicin B. From Klebsiella pneumoniae.
   1371..1959    -  rep_origin     ori: high-copy-number ColE1/pMB1/pBR322/pUC origin of replication
   2085..2133    -  polyA_signal   poly(A) signal: synthetic polyadenylation signal
   2157..2555    -  CDS            BSD: blasticidin S deaminase; Aspergillus terreus BSD; confers resistance to blasticidin
   2586..2943    -  promoter       SV40 promoter: SV40 enhancer and early promoter
   3022..3103    -  polyA_signal   SV40 poly(A) signal: SV40 polyadenylation signal
   3126..3209    -  CDS            large T antigen (fragment): large T antigen from SV40 (simian virus 40)
   3274..3639    +  enhancer       CMV enhancer: human cytomegalovirus immediate early enhancer
   3641..3840    +  promoter       CMV promoter: human cytomegalovirus (CMV) immediate early promoter
   3979..4111    +  intron         chimeric intron: chimera between introns from human β-globin and immunoglobulin heavy chain genes
   4155..4173    +  promoter       T7 promoter: promoter for bacteriophage T7 RNA polymerase
   4187..4660    +  CDS            E6: VE6_HPV16 - Experimental evidence at protein level: Swiss-Prot protein existence level 1. Plays a major role in the induction and maintenance of cellular transformation. Acts mainly as an oncoprotein by stimulating the destruction of many host cell key regulatory proteins. E6 associates with host UBE3A/E6-AP ubiquitin-protein ligase, and inactivates tumor suppressors TP53 and TP73 by targeting them to the 26S proteasome for degradation. In turn, DNA damage and chromosomal instabilities increase and lead to cell proliferation and cancer development. The complex E6/E6AP targets several other sub
   4682..4702    +  CDS            TEV site: tobacco etch virus (TEV) protease recognition and cleavage site
   4718..5601    +  CDS            HaloTag® (fragment): modified bacterial dehalogenase that forms covalent bonds with chloroalkane derivatives
   5612..12      +  misc_feature   MCS (fragment) (across the origin): pUC18/19 multiple cloning site
