[The description below was written by a language model from this plasmid's Addgene catalogue record and pLannotate feature annotations shown in this document.]
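Description:
NanoBRET Assay Acceptor Vector, E6 is a 5.6 kb mammalian expression plasmid built on the pFC221K HaloTag CMV-Blast BiBRET backbone. It expresses the E6 protein fused at its C terminus to HaloTag. In bacteria it replicates from a high-copy ColE1/pUC-type origin and is selected with kanamycin, through a neo/nptII gene driven by the synthetic bacterial EM7 promoter. A single loxP site sits just upstream of this cassette; the record does not state its purpose. For mammalian cells, a separate cassette with the SV40 enhancer/early promoter, the blasticidin S deaminase gene and a synthetic poly(A) signal allows blasticidin selection of transfected or stable populations.

The expression unit consists of the CMV immediate-early enhancer and promoter followed by a chimeric β-globin/immunoglobulin intron, which generally improves transcript processing and expression. A T7 promoter lies just before the coding region and could support in vitro transcription. The E6 open reading frame is followed by a TEV protease recognition site and then HaloTag, a modified bacterial dehalogenase that covalently binds chloroalkane ligands. An SV40 polyadenylation signal terminates the transcript. The catalogue lists the insert species as human, but the feature annotation matches the coding sequence to E6 of human papillomavirus type 16. This viral oncoprotein recruits the E6AP (UBE3A) ubiquitin ligase to target p53 for proteasomal degradation.

As the name indicates, the construct serves as the energy acceptor partner in NanoBRET assays. The HaloTag fusion is labelled with a fluorescent chloroalkane ligand, and energy transfer from a luciferase-tagged donor protein reports proximity to E6 in live cells. The record does not specify the intended donor partner.
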