Addgene plasmid #237133: NanoBRET Assay Acceptor Vector, E6
Depositing lab: Promega Corporation.
Backbone
  Vector backbone: pFC221K HaloTag(R) CMV-Blast BiBRET Vector
  Vector type: Mammalian Expression
  Selectable markers: Blasticidin
Growth in bacteria
  Bacterial resistance: Kanamycin, 50 μg/mL
  Growth temperature: 37°C
  Growth strain: DH5alpha
  Copy number: High Copy
Gene/Insert
  Gene/Insert name: E6
  Species: H. sapiens (human)
  Mutation: None
  Promoter: CMV
  Tag / fusion protein: HaloTag (R) (C terminal on backbone)
  Cloning method: Other
How to cite: NanoBRET Assay Acceptor Vector, E6 was a gift from Promega Corporation (Addgene plasmid # 237133 ; http://n2t.net/addgene:237133 ; RRID:Addgene_237133)
